>Addgene plasmid #191011 | pcDNA-EGFP MASTL WT (siRNA resistant) | addgene full sequence | sequence record 377383 | Addgene NGS Result
CCGTATTACCGCCATGCATTAGTTATTAATAGTAATCAATTACGGGGTCATTAGTTCATAGCCCATATAT
GGAGTTCCGCGTTACATAACTTACGGTAAATGGCCCGCCTGGCTGACCGCCCAACGACCCCCGCCCATTG
ACGTCAATAATGACGTATGTTCCCATAGTAACGCCAATAGGGACTTTCCATTGACGTCAATGGGTGGAGT
ATTTACGGTAAACTGCCCACTTGGCAGTACATCAAGTGTATCATATGCCAAGTACGCCCCCTATTGACGT
CAATGACGGTAAATGGCCCGCCTGGCATTATGCCCAGTACATGACCTTATGGGACTTTCCTACTTGGCAG
TACATCTACGTATTAGTCATCGCTATTACCATGGTGATGCGGTTTTGGCAGTACATCAATGGGCGTGGAT
AGCGGTTTGACTCACGGGGATTTCCAAGTCTCCACCCCATTGACGTCAATGGGAGTTTGTTTTGGCACCA
AAATCAACGGGACTTTCCAAAATGTCGTAACAACTCCGCCCCATTGACGCAAATGGGCGGTAGGCGTGTA
CGGTGGGAGGTCTATATAAGCAGAGCTGGTTTAGTGAACCGTCAGATCCGCTAGCGCTACCGGTCGCCAC
CATGGTGAGCAAGGGCGAGGAGCTGTTCACCGGGGTGGTGCCCATCCTGGTCGAGCTGGACGGCGACGTA
AACGGCCACAAGTTCAGCGTGTCCGGCGAGGGCGAGGGCGATGCCACCTACGGCAAGCTGACCCTGAAGT
TCATCTGCACCACCGGCAAGCTGCCCGTGCCCTGGCCCACCCTCGTGACCACCCTGACCTACGGCGTGCA
GTGCTTCAGCCGCTACCCCGACCACATGAAGCAGCACGACTTCTTCAAGTCCGCCATGCCCGAAGGCTAC
GTCCAGGAGCGCACCATCTTCTTCAAGGACGACGGCAACTACAAGACCCGCGCCGAGGTGAAGTTCGAGG
GCGACACCCTGGTGAACCGCATCGAGCTGAAGGGCATCGACTTCAAGGAGGACGGCAACATCCTGGGGCA
CAAGCTGGAGTACAACTACAACAGCCACAACGTCTATATCATGGCCGACAAGCAGAAGAACGGCATCAAG
GTGAACTTCAAGATCCGCCACAACATCGAGGACGGCAGCGTGCAGCTCGCCGACCACTACCAGCAGAACA
CCCCCATCGGCGACGGCCCCGTGCTGCTGCCCGACAACCACTACCTGAGCACCCAGTCCGCCCTGAGCAA
AGACCCCAACGAGAAGCGCGATCACATGGTCCTGCTGGAGTTCGTGACCGCCGCCGGGATCACTCTCGGC
ATGGACGAGCTGTACAAGTCCGGACTCAGATCTCGAGCTCAAGCTTCCATGGATCCCACCGCGGGAAGCA
AGAAGGAGCCTGGAGGAGGCGCGGCGACTGAGGAGGGCGTGAATAGGATCGCAGTGCCAAAACCGCCCTC
CATTGAGGAATTCAGCATAGTGAAGCCCATTAGCCGGGGCGCCTTCGGGAAAGTGTATCTGGGGCAGAAA
GGCGGCAAATTGTATGCAGTAAAGGTTGTTAAAAAAGCAGACATGATCAACAAAAATATGACTCATCAGG
TCCAAGCTGAGAGAGATGCACTGGCACTAAGCAAAAGCCCATTCATTGTCCATTTGTATTATTCACTGCA
GTCTGCAAACAATGTCTACTTGGTAATGGAATATCTTATTGGGGGAGATGTCAAGTCTCTCCTACATATA
TATGGTTATTTTGATGAAGAGATGGCTGTGAAATATATTTCTGAAGTAGCACTGGCTCTAGACTACCTTC
ACAGACATGGAATCATCCACAGGGACTTGAAACCGGACAATATGCTTATTTCTAATGAGGGTCATATTAA
ACTGACGGATTTTGGCCTTTCAAAAGTTACTTTGAATAGAGATATTAATATGATGGATATCCTTACAACA
CCATCAATGGCAAAACCTAGACAAGATTATTCAAGAACCCCAGGACAAGTGTTATCGCTTATCAGCTCGT
TGGGATTTAACACACCAATTGCAGAAAAAAATCAAGACCCTGCAAACATCCTTTCAGCCTGTCTGTCTGA
AACATCACAGCTTTCTCAAGGACTCGTATGCCCTATGTCTGTAGATCAAAAGGACACTACCCCCTACAGC
TCTAAGCTGCTAAAATCATGTCTTGAAACAGTTGCCTCCAACCCAGGAATGCCTGTGAAGTGTCTAACTT
CTAATTTACTCCAGTCTAGGAAAAGGCTGGCCACATCCAGTGCCAGTAGTCAATCCCACACCTTCATATC
CAGTGTGGAATCAGAATGCCACAGCAGTCCCAAATGGGAAAAAGATTGCCAGGAAAGTGATGAAGCATTG
GGCCCAACAATGATGAGTTGGAATGCAGTTGAAAAGTTATGCGCAAAATCTGCAAATGCCATTGAGACGA
AAGGTTTCAATAAAAAGGATCTGGAGTTAGCTCTTTCTCCCATTCATAACAGCAGTGCCCTTCCCACCAC
TGGACGCTCTTGTGTAAACCTTGCTAAAAAATGCTTCTCTGGGGAAGTTTCTTGGGAAGCAGTAGAACTG
GATGTAAATAATATAAATATGGACACTGACACAAGTCAGTTAGGTTTCCATCAGTCAAATCAGTGGACTG
TGGATTCTGGTGGGATATCTGAAGAGCACCTTGGGAAAAGAAGTTTAAAAAGAAATTTTGAGTTGGTTGA
CTCCAGTCCTTGTAAAAAAATTATACAGAATAAAAAAACTTGTGTAGAGTATAAGCATAACGAAATGACA
AATTGTTATACAAATCAAAATACAGGCTTAACAGTTGAAGTGCAGGACCTTAAGCTATCAGTGCACAAAA
GTCAACAAAATGACTGTGCTAATAAGGAGAACATTGTCAATTCTTTTACTGATAAACAACAAACACCAGA
AAAATTACCTATACCAATGATAGCAAAAAACCTTATGTGTGAACTCGATGAAGACTGTGAAAAGAATAGT
AAGAGGGACTACTTAAGTTCTAGTTTTCTATGTTCTGATGATGATAGAGCTTCTAAAAATATTTCTATGA
ACTCTGATTCATCTTTTCCTGGAATTTCTATAATGGAAAGTCCATTAGAAAGTCAGCCCTTAGATTCAGA
TAGAAGCATCAAAGAATCCTCTTTTGAAGAATCAAATATTGAAGATCCACTTATTGTAACACCAGATTGC
CAAGAAAAGACCTCACCAAAAGGTGTCGAGAACCCTGCTGTACAAGAGAGTAACCAAAAAATGTTAGGTC
CTCCTTTGGAGGTGCTGAAAACGTTAGCCTCTAAAAGAAATGCTGTTGCTTTTCGAAGTTTTAACAGTCA
TATTAATGCATCCAATAACTCAGAACCATCCAGAATGAACATGACTTCTTTAGATGCAATGGATATTTCG
TGTGCCTACAGTGGTTCATATCCCATGGCTATAACCCCTACTCAAAAAAGAAGATCCTGTATGCCACATC
AGCAGACCCCAAATCAGATCAAGTCGGGAACTCCATACCGAACTCCGAAGAGTGTGAGAAGAGGGGTGGC
CCCCGTTGATGATGGGCGAATTCTAGGAACCCCAGACTACCTTGCACCTGAGCTGTTACTAGGCAGGGCC
CATGGTCCTGCGGTAGACTGGTGGGCACTTGGAGTTTGCTTGTTTGAATTTCTAACAGGAATTCCCCCTT
TCAATGATGAAACACCACAACAAGTATTCCAGAATATTCTGAAAAGAGATATCCCTTGGCCAGAAGGTGA
AGAAAAGTTATCTGATAATGCTCAAAGTGCAGTAGAAATACTTTTAACCATTGATGATACAAAGAGAGCT
GGAATGAAAGAGCTAAAACGTCATCCTCTCTTCAGTGATGTGGACTGGGAAAATCTGCAGCATCAGACTA
TGCCTTTCATCCCCCAGCCAGATGATGAAACAGATACCTCCTATTTTGAAGCCAGGAATACTGCTCAGCA
CCTGACCGTATCTGGATTTAGTCTGTAGGGTACCGCGGGCCCGGGATCCACCGGATCTAGATAACTGATC
ATAATCAGCCATACCACATTTGTAGAGGTTTTACTTGCTTTAAAAAACCTCCCACACCTCCCCCTGAACC
TGAAACATAAAATGAATGCAATTGTTGTTGTTAACTTGTTTATTGCAGCTTATAATGGTTACAAATAAAG
CAATAGCATCACAAATTTCACAAATAAAGCATTTTTTTCACTGCATTCTAGTTGTGGTTTGTCCAAACTC
ATCAATGTATCTTAACGCGTAAATTGTAAGCGTTAATATTTTGTTAAAATTCGCGTTAAATTTTTGTTAA
ATCAGCTCATTTTTTAACCAATAGGCCGAAATCGGCAAAATCCCTTATAAATCAAAAGAATAGACCGAGA
TAGGGT
[37 nt withheld, positions 4417-4453]
AAAGAACGTGGACTCCAACGTCAAAGG
[49 nt withheld, positions 4481-4529]
T
[91 nt withheld, positions 4531-4621]
G
[124 nt withheld, positions 4623-4746]
CAGGTGGCACTTTTCGGGGAAATGTGCGCGGAACCCCTATTTGTTTATTTTTCTAAATACATTCAAATAT
GTATCCGCTCATGAGACAATAACCCTGATAAATGCTTCAATAATATTGAAAAAGGAAGAGTCCTGAGGCG
GAAAGAACCAGCTGTGGAATGTGTGTCAGTTAGGGTGTGGAAAGTCCCCAGGCTCCCCAGCAGGCAGAAG
TATGCAAAGCATGCATCTCAATTAGTCAGCAACCAGGTGTGGAAAGTCCCCAGGCTCCCCAGCAGGCAGA
AGTATGCAAAGCATGCATCTCAATTAGTCAGCAACCATAGTCCCGCCCCTAACTCCGCCCATCCCGCCCC
TAACTCCGCCCAGTTCCGCCCATTCTCCGCCCCATGGCTGACTAATTTTTTTTATTTATGCAGAGGCCGA
GGCCGCCTCGGCCTCTGAGCTATTCCAGAAGTAGTGAGGAGGCTTTTTTGGAGGCCTAGGCTTTTGCAAA
GATCGATCAAGAGACAGGATGAGGATCGTTTCGCATGATTGAACAAGATGGATTGCACGCAGGTTCTCCG
GCCGCTTGGGTGGAGAGGCTATTCGGCTATGACTGGGCACAACAGACAATCGGCTGCTCTGATGCCGCCG
TGTTCCGGCTGTCAGCGCAGGGGCGCCCGGTTCTTTTTGTCAAGACCGACCTGTCCGGTGCCCTGAATGA
ACTGCAAGACGAGGCAGCGCGGCTATCGTGGCTGGCCACGACGGGCGTTCCTTGCGCAGCTGTGCTCGAC
GTTGTCACTGAAGCGGGAAGGGACTGGCTGCTATTGGGCGAAGTGCCGGGGCAGGATCTCCTGTCATCTC
ACCTTGCTCCTGCCGAGAAAGTATCCATCATGGCTGATGCAATGCGGCGGCTGCATACGCTTGATCCGGC
TACCTGCCCATTCGACCACCAAGCGAAACATCGCATCGAGCGAGCACGTACTCGGATGGAAGCCGGTCTT
GTCGATCAGGATGATCTGGACGAAGAGCATCAGGGGCTCGCGCCAGCCGAACTGTTCGCCAGGCTCAAGG
CGAGCATGCCCGACGGCGAGGATCTCGTCGTGACCCATGGCGATGCCTGCTTGCCGAATATCATGGTGGA
AAATGGCCGCTTTTCTGGATTCATCGACTGTGGCCGGCTGGGTGTGGCGGACCGCTATCAGGACATAGCG
TTGGCTACCCGTGATATTGCTGAAGAGCTTGGCGGCGAATGGGCTGACCGCTTCCTCGTGCTTTACGGTA
TCGCCGCTCCCGATTCGCAGCGCATCGCCTTCTATCGCCTTCTTGACGAGTTCTTCTGAGCGGGACTCTG
GGGTTCGAAATGACCGACCAAGCGACGCCCAACCTGCCATCACGAGATTTCGATTCCACCGCCGCCTTCT
ATGAAAGGTTGGGCTTCGGAATCGTTTTCCGGGACGCCGGCTGGATGATCCTCCAGCGCGGGGATCTCAT
GCTGGAGTTCTTCGCCCACCCTAGGGGGAGGCTAACTGAAACACGGAAGGAGACAATACCGGAAGGAACC
CGCGCTATGACGGCAATAAAAAGACAGAATAAAACGCACGGTGTTGGGTCGTTTGTTCATAAACGCGGGG
TTCGGTCCCAGGGCTGGCACTCTGTCGATACCCCACCGAGACCCCATTGGGGCCAATACGCCCGCGTTTC
TTCCTTTTCCCCACCCCACCCCCCAAGTTCGGGTGAAGGCCCAGGGCTCGCAGCCAACGTCGGGGCGGCA
GGCCCTGCCATAGCCTCAGGTTACTCATATATACTTTAGATTGATTTAAAACTTCATTTTTAATTTAAAA
GGATCTAGGTGAAGATCCTTTTTGATAATCTCATGACCAAAATCCCTTAACGTGAGTTTTCGTTCCACTG
AGCGTCAGACCCCGTAGAAAAGATCAAAGGATCTTCTTGAGATCCTTTTTTTCTGCGCGTAATCTGCTGC
TTGCAAACAAAAAAACCACCGCTACCAGCGGTGGTTTGTTTGCCGGATCAAGAGCTACCAACTCTTTTTC
CGAAGGTAACTGGCTTCAGCAGAGCGCAGATACCAAATACTGTTCTTCTAGTGTAGCCGTAGTTAGGCCA
CCACTTCAAGAACTCTGTAGCACCGCCTACATACCTCGCTCTGCTAATCCTGTTACCAGTGGCTGCTGCC
AGTGGCGATAAGTCGTGTCTTACCGGGTTGGACTCAAGACGATAGTTACCGGATAAGGCGCAGCGGTCGG
GCTGAACGGGGGGTTCGTGCACACAGCCCAGCTTGGAGCGAACGACCTACACCGAACTGAGATACCTACA
GCGTGAGCTATGAGAAAGCGCCACGCTTCCCGAAGGGAGAAAGGCGGACAGGTATCCGGTAAGCGGCAGG
GTCGGAACAGGAGAGCGCACGAGGGAGCTTCCAGGGGGAAACGCCTGGTATCTTTATAGTCCTGTCGGGT
TTCGCCACCTCTGACTTGAGCGTCGATTTTTGTGATGCTCGTCAGGGGGGCGGAGCCTATGGAAAAACGC
CAGCAACGCGGCCTTTTTACGGTTCCTGGCCTTTTGCTGGCCTTTTGCTCACATGTTCTTTCCTGCGTTA
TCCCCTGATTCTGTGGATAA
Features (pLannotate 1.2.2; 16 found; start..end, strand, type, name):
     80..383     +  enhancer       CMV enhancer: human cytomegalovirus immediate early enhancer
    384..587     +  promoter       CMV promoter: human cytomegalovirus (CMV) immediate early promoter
    632..1348    +  CDS            EGFP: EGFP is a basic (constitutively fluorescent) green fluorescent protein published in 1996, derived from Aequorea victoria. It is reported to be a rapidly-maturing weak dimer with moderate acid sensitivity.
   1349..1377    +  misc_feature   MCS (fragment): multiple cloning site
   1379..4015    +  CDS            MASTL: GWL_HUMAN - Also known as GW, GWL, THC2. Experimental evidence at protein level: Swiss-Prot protein existence level 1. Serine/threonine kinase that plays a key role in M phase by acting as a regulator of mitosis entry and maintenance. Acts by promoting the inactivation of protein phosphatase 2A (PP2A) during M phase: does not directly inhibit PP2A but acts by mediating phosphorylation and subsequent activation of ARPP19 and ENSA at 'Ser- 62' and 'Ser-67', respectively. ARPP19 and ENSA are phosphatase inhibitors that specifically inhibit the PPP2R2D (PR55-delta) subunit of PP2A. Inactivation of
   4019..4044    +  misc_feature   MCS (fragment): multiple cloning site
   4056..4140    +  CDS            large T antigen (fragment): large T antigen from SV40 (simian virus 40)
   4163..4284    +  polyA_signal   SV40 poly(A) signal: SV40 polyadenylation signal
   4318..4746    -  rep_origin     f1 ori (sequence partly withheld): f1 bacteriophage origin of replication; arrow indicates direction of (+) strand synthesis
   4773..4877    +  promoter       AmpR promoter: bla
   4879..5236    +  promoter       SV40 promoter: SV40 enhancer and early promoter
   5271..6065    +  CDS            NeoR/KanR: aminoglycoside phosphotransferase from Tn5; aph(3')-II (or nptII); confers resistance to neomycin, kanamycin, and G418 (Geneticin®)
   6086..6238    +  CDS            ble (fragment): BLE_KLEPN - Experimental evidence at protein level: Swiss-Prot protein existence level 1. Binding protein with a strong affinity to the bleomycin family of antibiotics. Binds to CL990; an antimitotic-antibiotic compound. From Klebsiella pneumoniae.
   6297..6344    +  polyA_signal   HSV TK poly(A) signal: herpes simplex virus thymidine kinase polyadenylation signal (Cole and Stacy, 1985)
   6435..6451    -  polyA_signal   bGH poly(A) signal (fragment): bovine growth hormone polyadenylation signal
   6673..7261    +  rep_origin     ori: high-copy-number ColE1/pMB1/pBR322/pUC origin of replication
