[The description below was written by a language model from this plasmid's Addgene catalogue record and pLannotate feature annotations shown in this document.]
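Description:
pcDNA-EGFP MASTL WT (siRNA resistant) is a 7,356 bp mammalian expression plasmid. Despite the "pcDNA" in its name, it is recorded as built on the Clontech pEGFP-C2 backbone, and the annotated features match that layout. It replicates in E. coli from a high-copy ColE1/pUC-type origin and also carries an f1 phage origin. A single NeoR/KanR gene (Tn5 aminoglycoside phosphotransferase) provides selection in both hosts. It sits downstream of tandem bacterial (bla) and SV40 early promoters and ends in an HSV TK polyadenylation signal, so it gives kanamycin resistance in bacteria and G418 resistance in transfected mammalian cells. The short ble, large T antigen and bGH poly(A) fragments in the annotation appear to be backbone remnants rather than functional elements.

The expression cassette uses the human cytomegalovirus immediate-early enhancer and promoter to drive EGFP, followed by a short stretch of residual multiple cloning site. Next comes the coding sequence of human MASTL (microtubule-associated serine/threonine kinase like, also known as Greatwall) and then the SV40 polyadenylation signal. The product is wild-type MASTL with an N-terminal EGFP tag. MASTL is a mitotic kinase that promotes PP2A inactivation by phosphorylating ARPP19 and ENSA. The coding sequence has been made resistant to a specific MASTL siRNA, although the record does not describe the exact changes. The cloning method is also not recorded.

This design suits knockdown-and-rescue experiments, in which endogenous MASTL is silenced and the fluorescent wild-type protein is re-expressed. The associated work concerns MASTL's roles in cell contractility and motility, including kinase-independent signalling.
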