Addgene plasmid #191011: pcDNA-EGFP MASTL WT (siRNA resistant)
Purpose: Expresses EGFP-tagged MASTL WT with resistance to MASTL siRNA (ACGCCTTATTCTAGCAAATTA)
Depositing lab: Johanna Ivaska. Depositing organization: Turku Bioscience Centre. Publication: MASTL promotes cell contractility and motility through kinase-independent signaling. Taskinen ME, Narva E, Conway JRW, Hinojosa LS, Lilla S, Mai A, De Franceschi N, Elo LL, Grosse R, Zanivan S, Norman JC, Ivaska J. J Cell Biol. 2020 Jun 1;219(6). pii: 151688. doi: 10.1083/jcb.201906204. PubMed 32311005.
Backbone
  Vector backbone: pEGFP-C2
  Backbone manufacturer: Clontech
  Backbone size w/o insert (bp): 4735
  Total vector size (bp): 7356
  Vector type: Mammalian Expression
  Selectable markers: Neomycin (select with G418)
Growth in bacteria
  Bacterial resistance: Kanamycin, 50 μg/mL
  Growth temperature: 37°C
  Growth strain: DH5alpha
  Copy number: High Copy
Gene/Insert
  Gene/Insert name: Microtubule-associated serine/threonine kinase like
  Species: H. sapiens (human)
  GenBank ID: 84930
  Entrez Gene: MASTL (a.k.a. GREATWALL, GW, GWL, MAST-L, THC2)
  Tag / fusion protein: EGFP (N terminal on backbone)
  Cloning method: Unknown
  Sequencing primers: 5′ EGFP_C; 3′ SV40pA_R
Terms and licenses: Academic/Nonprofit Terms; Industry Terms: Not Available to Industry
How to cite: pcDNA-EGFP MASTL WT (siRNA resistant) was a gift from Johanna Ivaska (Addgene plasmid # 191011 ; http://n2t.net/addgene:191011 ; RRID:Addgene_191011)
